Addgene plasmid #227532: pEPCT0CM0210
Purpose: L0 part - CDS (without STOP codon)
Depositing lab: Nicola Patron. Depositing organization: Earlham Institute. Publication: Biosynthesis and bioactivity of anti-inflammatory triterpenoids in Calendula officinalis. Golubova D, Salmon M, Su H, Tansley C, Kaithakottil GG, Linsmith G, Schudoma C, Swarbreck D, O'Connell MA, Patron NJ. Nat Commun. 2025 Jul 28;16(1):6941. doi: 10.1038/s41467-025-62269-w. PubMed 40721615.
Backbone
  Vector backbone: pTwist Chlor High Copy
  Vector type: Plant Expression
Growth in bacteria
  Bacterial resistance: Chloramphenicol, 25 μg/mL
  Growth temperature: 37°C
  Growth strain: DH5alpha
  Copy number: High Copy
Gene/Insert
  Gene/Insert name: CoACT7 (Calendula officinalis acyltransferase 7)
  Species: Calendula officinalis
  Mutation: BsaI sites removed by silent mutation
  Cloning method: Restriction Enzyme; 5′ cloning site unknown (unknown if destroyed)
Terms and licenses: Academic/Nonprofit Terms; Industry Terms: Not Available to Industry
How to cite: pEPCT0CM0210 was a gift from Nicola Patron (Addgene plasmid # 227532 ; http://n2t.net/addgene:227532 ; RRID:Addgene_227532)
