[The description below was written by a language model from this plasmid's Addgene catalogue record and pLannotate feature annotations shown in this document.]
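Description:
pEPCT0CM0210 is a Level 0 (L0) standard part plasmid for modular Golden Gate-style assembly of plant expression constructs. It is built on the pTwist Chlor High Copy backbone, and the sequenced record is small at about 3.1 kb. The plasmid is propagated in E. coli from a high-copy ColE1/pUC-type origin and selected with chloramphenicol. Resistance comes from a cat (chloramphenicol acetyltransferase) gene driven by its native promoter and followed by a phage lambda t0 terminator. The feature table annotates only these backbone elements, plus a short residual lacZα fragment. The roughly 1.2 kb region upstream of the origin is unannotated and presumably holds the insert, though the automated annotation does not identify it.

According to the catalogue entry, the payload is the coding sequence of CoACT7, acyltransferase 7 from pot marigold (Calendula officinalis), supplied without a stop codon. In a modular cloning system this format allows the sequence to be fused in frame to a downstream part such as a C-terminal tag. Internal BsaI sites were removed by silent mutation, which "domesticates" the sequence so that BsaI can release it intact during type IIS assembly. As an L0 part, the plasmid has no annotated plant promoter or terminator. Although it is catalogued as a plant expression vector, it is a building block to be combined with regulatory parts in higher-level transcription units. The associated work concerns the biosynthesis of anti-inflammatory triterpenoids in Calendula, which suggests the part is used to test candidate pathway enzymes. The record does not state the specific expression host or the exact flanking cloning sites.
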