Features (pLannotate 1.2.2; 5 found; start..end, strand, type, name):
   1283..1871    -  rep_origin     ori: high-copy-number ColE1/pMB1/pBR322/pUC origin of replication
   2004..2098    -  terminator     lambda t0 terminator: transcription terminator from phage lambda
   2122..2778    -  CDS            cat: CAT_ECOLX - Experimental evidence at protein level: Swiss-Prot protein existence level 1. This enzyme is an effector of chloramphenicol resistance in bacteria. From Escherichia coli. This protein is used as a marker in many commonly used cloning vectors, such as pACYC184.
   2779..2881    -  promoter       cat promoter: promoter of the E. coli cat gene encoding chloramphenicol acetyltransferase
   2956..2999    -  CDS            lacZα (fragment): LacZα fragment of β-galactosidase; lacZ fragment
>Addgene plasmid #227532 | pEPCT0CM0210 | addgene full sequence | sequence record 454877 | Addgene NGS Result
ATAGGTCTCTAATGGATATCAAAGAAGAATTCAAGATTCTCATAAAGGGGTCCCTTATCATATCAATTTC
TCTTAGTTATTGCTATTTTGTGGGAAGAAGTACTCCTAAAGGCTTTCCAAGACTTTTATTGATCCTTCCT
GTTCTTCTTCTTTTCATTTCAATTCCACTATTCTTCAATTCCGTACATCTCATCGGAGCACTTTCGTTGT
TCATCGCTTGGCTCGCTAATTTCAAACTTCTCCTTTTCGCCTTCGGAAAAGGACCCCTTTCCGCCCCTTC
GATTCCCCTCTCCCAATTCCTTTCCTTTGCATGTTTTCCCATTGCAAAGACTCAAGTGGTATACAAAAAT
CCTTCCCACAAGTCCCTTTTTAATTATGGAATCAAAGCTATCCTTTTCGCGGTTTTCCTTAGGGTTTTTT
TTTATCATGGTGATCATATGAACCCAATAATCGCTTGGGTTTTGTTCGCGTTCTCAGTCTACTTTGGTCT
GGAGCTCACACTAGCTGTGAGCTCCGTCATAATGGGCTCGTTACTTGGGGTCGAGCTCGACCCCCAGTTT
AACGAGCCCTATCTCTCCACATCTCTCCAGGAATTCTGGGGCAGGAGGTGGAACGTGATGGTCAACCGCA
TCCTTTACCCGACCATTTACACCCCGGTTCATACGCTTTCAACTCGGGTAATTGGTCATATGTGGGCCCC
AATACCGGCGATCTTGACCACATTTATCGTGTCCGGACTCATGCATGAGCTTATTTTCTTTTATTATACT
CGGGATTGGCCAACATGGAATACTCTACTTTTCTTTTGTCTACACGGTGTCTCTTTGGTAACGGAGATAA
TAATCAAAAAATCTGTTAACTTTAACGGGAGTTTACCCCGTTACATAACCACCCCGTTTGTGTTTTCGTT
CGTGTTGGGGACATCTTATTGGTTGTTTTTCCCAGAACTTATGAGGTGTAAACTCGTCGAACGAGCGTTT
GAAGAATATCGGGCTATGGCCAAGATCGTACCAGGTGTCGTTAACTTCGAGAGACCTAAGGCTAGGTGGA
GGCTCAGTGATGATAAGTCTGCGATGGTGGATGCATGTGTCATGGTCATAGCTGTTTCCTGTGTGAAATT
GTTATCCGCTCAGAGGGCACAATCCTATTCCGCGCTATCCGACAATCTCCAAGACATTAGGTGGAGTTCA
GTTCGGCGTATGGCATATGTCGCTGGAAAGAACATGTGAGCAAAAGGCCAGCAAAAGGCCAGGAACCGTA
AAAAGGCCGCGTTGCTGGCGTTTTTCCATAGGCTCCGCCCCCCTGACGAGCATCACAAAAATCGACGCTC
AAGTCAGAGGTGGCGAAACCCGACAGGACTATAAAGATACCAGGCGTTTCCCCCTGGAAGCTCCCTCGTG
CGCTCTCCTGTTCCGACCCTGCCGCTTACCGGATACCTGTCCGCCTTTCTCCCTTCGGGAAGCGTGGCGC
TTTCTCATAGCTCACGCTGTAGGTATCTCAGTTCGGTGTAGGTCGTTCGCTCCAAGCTGGGCTGTGTGCA
CGAACCCCCCGTTCAGCCCGACCGCTGCGCCTTATCCGGTAACTATCGTCTTGAGTCCAACCCGGTAAGA
CACGACTTATCGCCACTGGCAGCAGCCACTGGTAACAGGATTAGCAGAGCGAGGTATGTAGGCGGTGCTA
CAGAGTTCTTGAAGTGGTGGCCTAACTACGGCTACACTAGAAGAACAGTATTTGGTATCTGCGCTCTGCT
GAAGCCAGTTACCTTCGGAAAAAGAGTTGGTAGCTCTTGATCCGGCAAACAAACCACCGCTGGTAGCGGT
GGTTTTTTTGTTTGCAAGCAGCAGATTACGCGCAGAAAAAAAGGATCTCAAGAAGATCCTTTGATCTTTT
CTACGGGGTCTGACGCTCTATTCAACAAAGCCGCCGTCCCGTCAAGTCAGCGTAAATGGGTAGGGGGCTT
CAAATCGTCCCCCCATACGATATAAGTTGTTACTAGTGCTTGGATTCTCACCAATAAAAAACGCCCGGCG
GCAACCGAGCGTTCTGAACAAATCCAGATGGAGTTCTGAGGTCATTACTGGATCTATCAACAGGAGTCCA
AGCGAGCTCGATATCAAATTACGCCCCGCCCTGCCACTCATCGCAGTACTGTTGTAATTCATTAAGCATT
CTGCCGACATGGAAGCCATCACAAACGGCATGATGAACCTGAATCGCCAGCGGCATCAGCACCTTGTCGC
CTTGCGTATAATATTTGCCCATGGTGAAAACGGGGGCGAAGAAGTTGTCCATATTGGCCACGTTTAAATC
AAAACTGGTGAAACTCACCCAGGGATTGGCTGAGACGAAAAACATATTCTCAATAAACCCTTTAGGGAAA
TAGGCCAGGTTTTCACCGTAACACGCCACATCTTGCGAATATATGTGTAGAAACTGCCGGAAATCGTCGT
GGTATTCACTCCAGAGCGATGAAAACGTTTCAGTTTGCTCATGGAAAACGGTGTAACAAGGGTGAACACT
ATCCCATATCACCAGCTCACCGTCTTTCATTGCCATACGAAATTCCGGATGAGCATTCATCAGGCGGGCA
AGAATGTGAATAAAGGCCGGATAAAACTTGTGCTTATTTTTCTTTACGGTCTTTAAAAAGGCCGTAATAT
CCAGCTGAACGGTCTGGTTATAGGTACATTGAGCAACTGACTGAAATGCCTCAAAATGTTCTTTACGATG
CCATTGGGATATATCAACGGTGGTATATCCAGTGATTTTTTTCTCCATTTTAGCTTCCTTAGCTCCTGAA
AATCTCGATAACTCAAAAAATACGCCCGGTAGTGATCTTATTTCATTATGGTGAAAGTTGGAACCTCTTA
CGTGCCGATCAACGTCTCATTGATACCTGAAACAAAACCCATCGTACGGCCAAGGAAGTCTCCAATAACT
GTGATCCACCACAAGCGCCAGGGTTTTCCCAGTCACGACGTTGTAAAACGACGGCCAGTCATGCATAATC
CGCACGCATCTGGAATAAGGAAGTGCCATTCCGCCTGACCT
